>Addgene plasmid #90464 | Arf6 T27N- Venus in pcDNA3.1 | addgene full sequence | sequence record 197843 | Addgene NGS Result
AACTTGTTTATTGCAGCTTATAATGGTTACAAATAAAGCAATAGCATCACAAATTTCACAAATAAAGCAT
TTTTTTCACTGCATTCTAGTTGTGGTTTGTCCAAACTCATCAATGTATCTTATCATGTCTGTATACCGTC
GACCTCTAGCTAGAGCTTGGCGTAATCATGGTCATAGCTGTTTCCTGTGTGAAATTGTTATCCGCTCACA
ATTCCACACAACATACGAGCCGGAAGCATAAAGTGTAAAGCCTGGGGTGCCTAATGAGTGAGCTAACTCA
CATTAATTGCGTTGCGCTCACTGCCCGCTTTCCAGTCGGGAAACCTGTCGTGCCAGCTGCATTAATGAAT
CGGCCAACGCGCGGGGAGAGGCGGTTTGCGTATTGGGCGCTCTTCCGCTTCCTCGCTCACTGACTCGCTG
CGCTCGGTCGTTCGGCTGCGGCGAGCGGTATCAGCTCACTCAAAGGCGGTAATACGGTTATCCACAGAAT
CAGGGGATAACGCAGGAAAGAACATGTGAGCAAAAGGCCAGCAAAAGGCCAGGAACCGTAAAAAGGCCGC
GTTGCTGGCGTTTTTCCATAGGCTCCGCCCCCCTGACGAGCATCACAAAAATCGACGCTCAAGTCAGAGG
TGGCGAAACCCGACAGGACTATAAAGATACCAGGCGTTTCCCCCTGGAAGCTCCCTCGTGCGCTCTCCTG
TTCCGACCCTGCCGCTTACCGGATACCTGTCCGCCTTTCTCCCTTCGGGAAGCGTGGCGCTTTCTCATAG
CTCACGCTGTAGGTATCTCAGTTCGGTGTAGGTCGTTCGCTCCAAGCTGGGCTGTGTGCACGAACCCCCC
GTTCAGCCCGACCGCTGCGCCTTATCCGGTAACTATCGTCTTGAGTCCAACCCGGTAAGACACGACTTAT
CGCCACTGGCAGCAGCCACTGGTAACAGGATTAGCAGAGCGAGGTATGTAGGCGGTGCTACAGAGTTCTT
GAAGTGGTGGCCTAACTACGGCTACACTAGAAGAACAGTATTTGGTATCTGCGCTCTGCTGAAGCCAGTT
ACCTTCGGAAAAAGAGTTGGTAGCTCTTGATCCGGCAAACAAACCACCGCTGGTAGCGGTGGTTTTTTTG
TTTGCAAGCAGCAGATTACGCGCAGAAAAAAAGGATCTCAAGAAGATCCTTTGATCTTTTCTACGGGGTC
TGACGCTCAGTGGAACGAAAACTCACGTTAAGGGATTTTGGTCATGAGATTATCAAAAAGGATCTTCACC
TAGATCCTTTTAAATTAAAAATGAAGTTTTAAATCAATCTAAAGTATATATGAGTAAACTTGGTCTGACA
GTTACCAATGCTTAATCAGTGAGGCACCTATCTCAGCGATCTGTCTATTTCGTTCATCCATAGTTGCCTG
ACTCCCCGTCGTGTAGATAACTACGATACGGGAGGGCTTACCATCTGGCCCCAGTGCTGCAATGATACCG
CGAGACCCACGCTCACCGGCTCCAGATTTATCAGCAATAAACCAGCCAGCCGGAAGGGCCGAGCGCAGAA
GTGGTCCTGCAACTTTATCCGCCTCCATCCAGTCTATTAATTGTTGCCGGGAAGCTAGAGTAAGTAGTTC
GCCAGTTAATAGTTTGCGCAACGTTGTTGCCATTGCTACAGGCATCGTGGTGTCACGCTCGTCGTTTGGT
ATGGCTTCATTCAGCTCCGGTTCCCAACGATCAAGGCGAGTTACATGATCCCCCATGTTGTGCAAAAAAG
CGGTTAGCTCCTTCGGTCCTCCGATCGTTGTCAGAAGTAAGTTGGCCGCAGTGTTATCACTCATGGTTAT
GGCAGCACTGCATAATTCTCTTACTGTCATGCCATCCGTAAGATGCTTTTCTGTGACTGGTGAGTACTCA
ACCAAGTCATTCTGAGAATAGTGTATGCGGCGACCGAGTTGCTCTTGCCCGGCGTCAATACGGGATAATA
CCGCGCCACATAGCAGAACTTTAAAAGTGCTCATCATTGGAAAACGTTCTTCGGGGCGAAAACTCTCAAG
GATCTTACCGCTGTTGAGATCCAGTTCGATGTAACCCACTCGTGCACCCAACTGATCTTCAGCATCTTTT
ACTTTCACCAGCGTTTCTGGGTGAGCAAAAACAGGAAGGCAAAATGCCGCAAAAAAGGGAATAAGGGCGA
CACGGAAATGTTGAATACTCATACTCTTCCTTTTTCAATATTATTGAAGCATTTATCAGGGTTATTGTCT
CATGAGCGGATACATATTTGAATGTATTTAGAAAAATAAACAAATAGGGGTTCCGCGCACATTTCCCCGA
AAAGTGCCACCTGACGTCGACGGATCGGGAGATCTCCCGATCCCCTATGGTGCACTCTCAGTACAATCTG
CTCTGATGCCGCATAGTTAAGCCAGTATCTGCTCCCTGCTTGTGTGTTGGAGGTCGCTGAGTAGTGCGCG
AGCAAAATTTAAGCTACAACAAGGCAAGGCTTGACCGACAATTGCATGAAGAATCTGCTTAGGGTTAGGC
GTTTTGCGCTGCTTCGCGATGTACGGGCCAGATATACGCGTTGACATTGATTATTGACTAGTTATTAATA
GTAATCAATTACGGGGTCATTAGTTCATAGCCCATATATGGAGTTCCGCGTTACATAACTTACGGTAAAT
GGCCCGCCTGGCTGACCGCCCAACGACCCCCGCCCATTGACGTCAATAATGACGTATGTTCCCATAGTAA
CGCCAATAGGGACTTTCCATTGACGTCAATGGGTGGAGTATTTACGGTAAACTGCCCACTTGGCAGTACA
TCAAGTGTATCATATGCCAAGTACGCCCCCTATTGACGTCAATGACGGTAAATGGCCCGCCTGGCATTAT
GCCCAGTACATGACCTTATGGGACTTTCCTACTTGGCAGTACATCTACGTATTAGTCATCGCTATTACCA
TGGTGATGCGGTTTTGGCAGTACATCAATGGGCGTGGATAGCGGTTTGACTCACGGGGATTTCCAAGTCT
CCACCCCATTGACGTCAATGGGAGTTTGTTTTGGCACCAAAATCAACGGGACTTTCCAAAATGTCGTAAC
AACTCCGCCCCATTGACGCAAATGGGCGGTAGGCGTGTACGGTGGGAGGTCTATATAAGCAGAGCTCTCT
GGCTAACTAGAGAACCCACTGCTTACTGGCTTATCGAAATTAATACGACTCACTATAGGGAGACCCAAGC
TGGCTAGCGTTTAAACTTAAGCTTGGTACCGAGCTCGGATCCACTAGTCCAGTGTGGTGGAATTCATGGG
GAAGGTGCTATCCAAAATCTTCGGGAACAAGGAAATGCGGATCCTCATGTTGGGCCTGGACGCGGCCGGC
AAGAACACAATCCTGTACAAATTGAAGCTTGGCCAGTCGGTGACCACCATTCCCACTGTGGGTTTCAACG
TGGAGACGGTGACTTACAAAAATGTCAAGTTCAACGTATGGGATGTGGGCGGCCAGGACAAGATCCGGCC
GCTCTGGCGGCATTACTACACTGGGACCCAAGGTCTCATCTTCGTAGTGGACTGCGCCGACCGCGACCGC
ATCGATGAGGCTCGCCAGGAGCTGCACCGCATTATCAATGACCGGGAGATGAGGGACGCCATAATCCTCA
TCTTCGCCAACAAGCAGGACCTGCCCGATGCCATGAAACCCCACGAGATCCAGGAGAAACTGGGCCTGAC
CCGGATTCGGGACAGGAACTGGTATGTGCAGCCCTCCTGTGCCACCTCAGGGGACGGACTCTATGAGGGG
CTCACATGGTTAACCTCTAACTACAAATCTAGATCCATGGTGAGCAAGGGCGAGGAGCTGTTCACCGGGG
TGGTGCCCATCCTGGTCGAGCTGGACGGCGACGTAAACGGCCACAAGTTCAGCGTGTCCGGCGAGGGCGA
GGGCGATGCCACCTACGGCAAGCTGACCCTGAAGCTGATCTGCACCACCGGCAAGCTGCCCGTGCCCTGG
CCCACCCTCGTGACCACTCTGGGCTACGGCCTACAGTGCTTCGCCCGCTACCCCGACCACATGAAGCAGC
ACGACTTCTTCAAGTCCGCCATGCCCGAAGGCTACGTCCAGGAGCGCACCATCTTCTTCAAGGACGACGG
CAACTACAAGACCCGCGCCGAGGTGAAGTTCGAGGGCGACACCCTGGTGAACCGCATCGAGCTGAAGGGC
ATCGACTTCAAGGAGGACGGCAACATCCTGGGGCACAAGCTGGAGTACAACTACAACAGCCACAACGTCT
ATATCACCGCCGACAAGCAGAAGAACGGCATCAAGGCCAACTTCAAGATCCGCCACAACATCGAGGACGG
CGGCGTGCAGCTCGCCGACCACTACCAGCAGAACACCCCCATCGGCGACGGCCCCGTGCTGCTGCCCGAC
AACCACTACCTGAGCTACCAGTCCGCCCTGAGCAAAGACCCCAACGAGAAGCGCGATCACATGGTCCTGC
TGGAGTTCGTGACCGCCGCCGGGATCACTCTCGGCATGGACGAGCTGTACAAGTAGTCTAGAGGGCCCGT
TTAAACCCGCTGATCAGCCTCGACTGTGCCTTCTAGTTGCCAGCCATCTGTTGTTTGCCCCTCCCCCGTG
CCTTCCTTGACCCTGGAAGGTGCCACTCCCACTGTCCTTTCCTAATAAAATGAGGAAATTGCATCGCATT
GTCTGAGTAGGTGTCATTCTATTCTGGGGGGTGGGGTGGGGCAGGACAGCAAGGGGGAGGATTGGGAAGA
CAATAGCAGGCATGCTGGGGATGCGGTGGGCTCTATGGCTTCTGAGGCGGAAAGAACCAGCTGGGGCTCT
AGGGGGTATCCCC
[124 nt withheld, positions 4844-4967]
C
[91 nt withheld, positions 4969-5059]
A
[49 nt withheld, positions 5061-5109]
CCTTTGACGTTGGAGTCCACGTTCTTT
[37 nt withheld, positions 5137-5173]
ACCCTATCTCGGTCTATTCTTTTGATTTATAAGGGATTTTGCCGATTTCGGCCTATTGGTTAAAAAATGA
GCTGATTTAACAAAAATTTAACGCGAATTAATTCTGTGGAATGTGTGTCAGTTAGGGTGTGGAAAGTCCC
CAGGCTCCCCAGCAGGCAGAAGTATGCAAAGCATGCATCTCAATTAGTCAGCAACCAGGTGTGGAAAGTC
CCCAGGCTCCCCAGCAGGCAGAAGTATGCAAAGCATGCATCTCAATTAGTCAGCAACCATAGTCCCGCCC
CTAACTCCGCCCATCCCGCCCCTAACTCCGCCCAGTTCCGCCCATTCTCCGCCCCATGGCTGACTAATTT
TTTTTATTTATGCAGAGGCCGAGGCCGCCTCTGCCTCTGAGCTATTCCAGAAGTAGTGAGGAGGCTTTTT
TGGAGGCCTAGGCTTTTGCAAAAAGCTCCCGGGAGCTTGTATATCCATTTTCGGATCTGATCAAGAGACA
GGATGAGGATCGTTTCGCATGATTGAACAAGATGGATTGCACGCAGGTTCTCCGGCCGCTTGGGTGGAGA
GGCTATTCGGCTATGACTGGGCACAACAGACAATCGGCTGCTCTGATGCCGCCGTGTTCCGGCTGTCAGC
GCAGGGGCGCCCGGTTCTTTTTGTCAAGACCGACCTGTCCGGTGCCCTGAATGAACTGCAGGACGAGGCA
GCGCGGCTATCGTGGCTGGCCACGACGGGCGTTCCTTGCGCAGCTGTGCTCGACGTTGTCACTGAAGCGG
GAAGGGACTGGCTGCTATTGGGCGAAGTGCCGGGGCAGGATCTCCTGTCATCTCACCTTGCTCCTGCCGA
GAAAGTATCCATCATGGCTGATGCAATGCGGCGGCTGCATACGCTTGATCCGGCTACCTGCCCATTCGAC
CACCAAGCGAAACATCGCATCGAGCGAGCACGTACTCGGATGGAAGCCGGTCTTGTCGATCAGGATGATC
TGGACGAAGAGCATCAGGGGCTCGCGCCAGCCGAACTGTTCGCCAGGCTCAAGGCGCGCATGCCCGACGG
CGAGGATCTCGTCGTGACCCATGGCGATGCCTGCTTGCCGAATATCATGGTGGAAAATGGCCGCTTTTCT
GGATTCATCGACTGTGGCCGGCTGGGTGTGGCGGACCGCTATCAGGACATAGCGTTGGCTACCCGTGATA
TTGCTGAAGAGCTTGGCGGCGAATGGGCTGACCGCTTCCTCGTGCTTTACGGTATCGCCGCTCCCGATTC
GCAGCGCATCGCCTTCTATCGCCTTCTTGACGAGTTCTTCTGAGCGGGACTCTGGGGTTCGAAATGACCG
ACCAAGCGACGCCCAACCTGCCATCACGAGATTTCGATTCCACCGCCGCCTTCTATGAAAGGTTGGGCTT
CGGAATCGTTTTCCGGGACGCCGGCTGGATGATCCTCCAGCGCGGGGATCTCATGCTGGAGTTCTTCGCC
CACCCC
Features (pLannotate 1.2.2; 21 found; start..end, strand, type, name):
      1..122     +  polyA_signal   SV40 poly(A) signal: SV40 polyadenylation signal
    195..211     -  protein_bind   lac operator: The lac repressor binds to the lac operator to inhibit transcription in E. coli. This inhibition can be relieved by adding lactose or isopropyl-β-D-thiogalactopyranoside (IPTG). lac repressor encoded by lacI
    219..249     -  promoter       lac promoter: promoter for the E. coli lac operon
    264..285     -  protein_bind   CAP binding site: CAP binding activates transcription in the presence of cAMP. E. coli catabolite activator protein
    298..390     -  CDS            lacI (fragment): lac repressor; lacI; The lac repressor binds to the lac operator to inhibit transcription in E. coli. This inhibition can be relieved by adding lactose or isopropyl-β-D-thiogalactopyranoside (IPTG).
    573..1161    -  rep_origin     ori: high-copy-number ColE1/pMB1/pBR322/pUC origin of replication
   1332..2192    -  CDS            AmpR: β-lactamase; bla; confers resistance to ampicillin, carbenicillin, and related antibiotics
   2193..2297    -  promoter       AmpR promoter: bla
   2356..2408    -  misc_feature   bom (fragment): basis of mobility region from pBR322
   2563..2942    +  enhancer       CMV enhancer: human cytomegalovirus immediate early enhancer
   2943..3146    +  promoter       CMV promoter: human cytomegalovirus (CMV) immediate early promoter
   3142..3175    +  LTR            5' LTR (truncated) (fragment): truncated 5' long terminal repeat (LTR) from HIV-1
   3191..3209    +  promoter       T7 promoter: promoter for bacteriophage T7 RNA polymerase
   3286..3810    +  CDS            ARF6: ARF6_HUMAN - Experimental evidence at protein level: Swiss-Prot protein existence level 1. (Microbial infection) Functions as an allosteric activator of the cholera toxin catalytic subunit, an ADP-ribosyltransferase. From Homo sapiens (Human).
   3817..4533    +  CDS            Venus: Venus is a basic (constitutively fluorescent) yellow fluorescent protein published in 2002, derived from Aequorea victoria. It is reported to be a rapidly-maturing weak dimer with moderate acid sensitivity.
   4574..4798    +  polyA_signal   bGH poly(A) signal: bovine growth hormone polyadenylation signal
   4802..4823    +  promoter       SV40 promoter (fragment): SV40 enhancer and early promoter
   4844..5272    +  rep_origin     f1 ori (sequence partly withheld): f1 bacteriophage origin of replication; arrow indicates direction of (+) strand synthesis
   5286..5615    +  promoter       SV40 promoter: SV40 enhancer and early promoter
   5682..6473    +  CDS            neo: KKA2_KLEPN - Also known as kan, nptII. Experimental evidence at protein level: Swiss-Prot protein existence level 1. Resistance to kanamycin, neomycin, paromomycin, ribostamycin, butirosin and gentamicin B. From Klebsiella pneumoniae.
   6497..6       +  CDS            ble (fragment) (across the origin): BLE_KLEPN - Experimental evidence at protein level: Swiss-Prot protein existence level 1. Binding protein with a strong affinity to the bleomycin family of antibiotics. Binds to CL990; an antimitotic-antibiotic compound. From Klebsiella pneumoniae.
