[The description below was written by a language model from this plasmid's Addgene catalogue record and pLannotate feature annotations shown in this document.]
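Description:
Arf6 T27N- Venus in pcDNA3.1 is a mammalian expression plasmid built on the Invitrogen pcDNA3.1 backbone, encoding human ARF6 carrying the T27N substitution fused at its C terminus to the yellow fluorescent protein Venus. T27N is generally known as the GDP-locked, dominant-negative form of this small GTPase, although the record itself only names the mutation. The plasmid is maintained in E. coli through a high-copy ColE1/pUC-type origin with ampicillin selection via the bla gene. An f1 origin is also present. For stable selection in mammalian cells, an SV40 early promoter drives the neomycin phosphotransferase gene (G418 resistance), terminated by an SV40 polyadenylation signal.

The expression cassette consists of the CMV immediate-early enhancer and promoter, followed by a T7 promoter that also serves as a sequencing primer site, then the ARF6 coding sequence joined by a very short linker to the Venus coding sequence, and finally the bovine growth hormone polyadenylation signal. The insert was placed by restriction cloning with an intact EcoRI site at the 5′ end, while the 3′ BglII site was destroyed. The depositor notes that the whole ARF6-Venus fusion can be excised with EcoRI and XbaI. Several small annotations in the feature table (HIV-1 LTR, lacI, bom, ble and an extra SV40 promoter fragment) are short partial matches typical of backbone sequence rather than functional elements. The sequenced record is slightly shorter than the catalogued total size.

The stated purpose is the study of RhoA-mediated cell migration, and the associated publication concerns imaging of endocytosis and exocytosis during optogenetically controlled membrane remodelling. In that setting, the fusion allows ARF6 function to be perturbed while expressing cells are followed by fluorescence.
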