Addgene plasmid #90464: Arf6 T27N- Venus in pcDNA3.1
Purpose: RhoA mediated cell migration
Depositing lab: Narasimhan Gautam. Depositing organization: Washington University in Saint Louis. Publication: SRRF-Stream Imaging of Optogenetically Controlled Furrow Formation Shows Localized and Coordinated Endocytosis and Exocytosis Mediating Membrane Remodeling. Castillo-Badillo JA, Bandi AC, Harlalka S, Gautam N. ACS Synth Biol. 2020 Mar 16. doi: 10.1021/acssynbio.9b00521. PubMed 32155337.
Backbone
  Vector backbone: pcDNA3.1
  Backbone manufacturer: Invitrogen
  Backbone size w/o insert (bp): 5428
  Total vector size (bp): 6667
  Vector type: Mammalian Expression
  Selectable markers: Neomycin (select with G418)
Growth in bacteria
  Bacterial resistance: Ampicillin, 100 μg/mL
  Growth temperature: 37°C
  Growth strain: DH5alpha
  Copy number: High Copy
Gene/Insert
  Gene/Insert name: Arf6 T27N
  Insert size (bp): 528
  Entrez Gene: ARF6
  Promoter: CMV
  Tag / fusion protein: Venus (C terminal on insert)
  Cloning method: Restriction Enzyme; 5′ cloning site EcoR1 (not destroyed); 3′ cloning site BglII (destroyed during cloning)
  Sequencing primers: 5′ T7 forward primer; 3′ BGH reverse primer
Terms and licenses: Academic/Nonprofit Terms; Industry Terms: Not Available to Industry
Depositor comments: The entire Arf6 T27N-Venus can be cut out from pcDNA3.1 using EcoR1 and XbaI
How to cite: Arf6 T27N- Venus in pcDNA3.1 was a gift from Narasimhan Gautam (Addgene plasmid # 90464 ; http://n2t.net/addgene:90464 ; RRID:Addgene_90464)
